Addgene plasmid #238409: pTol1-U6abc_erbb2_cmlc2-nmKate
Purpose: Drives expression of 3 different gRNAs targeting erbb2, and expression of nuclear mKate in cardiomyocytes
Depositing lab: Juan Manuel González-Rosa. Depositing organization: Boston College. Publication: Rapid and robust generation of cardiomyocyte-specific crispants in zebrafish using the cardiodeleter system. Keeley S, Fernandez-Lajarin M, Bergemann D, John N, Parrott L, Andrea BE, Gonzalez-Rosa JM. Cell Rep Methods. 2025 Mar 24;5(3):101003. doi: 10.1016/j.crmeth.2025.101003. PubMed 40132543.
Backbone
  Vector backbone: Tol1-based backbone
  Total vector size (bp): 6610
Growth in bacteria
  Bacterial resistance: Ampicillin, 100 μg/mL
  Growth temperature: 37°C
  Growth strain: DH5alpha
  Copy number: High Copy
Gene/Insert
  Gene/Insert name: nuclear mKate/3 gRNAs targeting tnnt2a
  gRNA/shRNA sequence: Erbb2 gA: ggGGTATCTGGGCTCCTGAT; Erbb2 gB: ggGAGATAGTGGAGGTTCAG; Erbb2 gC: ggTTCTGGACGGTTACGTGG
  Species: D. rerio (zebrafish)
  Promoter: cmlc2 (nmKate); U6 (gRNAs)
  Cloning method: Gibson Cloning
  Sequencing primers: 5′ n/a
Terms and licenses: Academic/Nonprofit Terms; Industry Terms: Not Available to Industry
How to cite: pTol1-U6abc_erbb2_cmlc2-nmKate was a gift from Juan Manuel González-Rosa (Addgene plasmid # 238409 ; http://n2t.net/addgene:238409 ; RRID:Addgene_238409)
