[The description below was written by a language model from this plasmid's Addgene catalogue record and pLannotate feature annotations shown in this document.]
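Description:
pTol1-U6abc_erbb2_cmlc2-nmKate is a 6,610 bp Tol1 transposon-based transgenesis plasmid for zebrafish. It delivers three guide RNAs against erbb2 together with a cardiomyocyte-restricted red nuclear reporter. It is propagated in E. coli as a high-copy plasmid with a ColE1/pUC-type origin and an ampicillin resistance cassette (AmpR with its own promoter). The remaining bacterial annotations (lacZα, lacI, rop and bom fragments, and the lac promoter, operator and CAP site) are remnants of the cloning backbone and are not functional parts of the payload. The Tol1 arms implied by the backbone name were not picked up by the automated annotation, so their positions are not recorded.

The payload has two modules. Three tandem gRNA cassettes are each driven by a U6 promoter according to the catalogue. They appear in the feature table as three evenly spaced Streptococcus pyogenes tracrRNA-derived scaffold fragments on the same strand, consistent with single-guide RNAs for SpCas9. Downstream, the cmlc2 (cardiac myosin light chain) promoter drives a nuclear-localised mKate2, which marks cardiomyocytes that carry the transgene. The U6 and cmlc2 promoters are not annotated, and the short SNR52 promoter hit is most likely a spurious match.

The plasmid encodes no Cas9, so editing depends on a separately supplied nuclease. The associated publication describes a "cardiodeleter" system for generating cardiomyocyte-specific crispants. The catalogue's insert-name field mentions gRNAs targeting tnnt2a, but the plasmid name, stated purpose and listed guide names all indicate erbb2. The tnnt2a label therefore looks like a carry-over from a sibling construct.
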