Features (pLannotate 1.2.2; 15 found; start..end, strand, type, name):
     41..733     +  CDS            mKate2: mKate2 is a basic (constitutively fluorescent) red fluorescent protein published in 2009, derived from Entacmaea quadricolor. It is reported to be a rapidly-maturing monomer with moderate acid sensitivity.
   1331..1488    +  CDS            lacZα (fragment): LacZα fragment of β-galactosidase; lacZ fragment
   1494..1593    -  misc_feature   bom (fragment): basis of mobility region from pBR322
   1695..1730    -  CDS            rop (fragment): Rop protein, which maintains plasmids at low copy number; rop
   1825..1929    +  promoter       AmpR promoter: bla
   1930..2790    +  CDS            AmpR: β-lactamase; bla; confers resistance to ampicillin, carbenicillin, and related antibiotics
   2961..3549    +  rep_origin     ori: high-copy-number ColE1/pMB1/pBR322/pUC origin of replication
   3732..3824    +  CDS            lacI (fragment): lac repressor; lacI; The lac repressor binds to the lac operator to inhibit transcription in E. coli. This inhibition can be relieved by adding lactose or isopropyl-β-D-thiogalactopyranoside (IPTG).
   3837..3858    +  protein_bind   CAP binding site: CAP binding activates transcription in the presence of cAMP. E. coli catabolite activator protein
   3873..3903    +  promoter       lac promoter: promoter for the E. coli lac operon
   3911..3927    +  protein_bind   lac operator: The lac repressor binds to the lac operator to inhibit transcription in E. coli. This inhibition can be relieved by adding lactose or isopropyl-β-D-thiogalactopyranoside (IPTG). lac repressor encoded by lacI
   4613..4680    +  misc_RNA       tracrRNA (fragment): trans-activating CRISPR RNA for the Streptococcus pyogenes CRISPR/Cas9 system
   5168..5235    +  misc_RNA       tracrRNA (fragment): trans-activating CRISPR RNA for the Streptococcus pyogenes CRISPR/Cas9 system
   5693..5760    +  misc_RNA       tracrRNA (fragment): trans-activating CRISPR RNA for the Streptococcus pyogenes CRISPR/Cas9 system
   6162..6178    +  promoter       SNR52 promoter (fragment): promoter for the S. cerevisiae small nucleolar RNA gene SNR52
>Addgene plasmid #238409 | pTol1-U6abc_erbb2_cmlc2-nmKate | addgene full sequence | sequence record 472954 | Addgene NGS Result
ACAGTGAACCGCCACCATGCCAAAGAAGAAGCGTAAGGTAGTGAGCGAGCTGATTAAGGAGAACATGCAC
ATGAAGCTGTACATGGAGGGCACCGTGAACAACCACCACTTCAAGTGCACATCCGAGGGCGAAGGCAAGC
CCTACGAGGGCACCCAGACCATGAGAATCAAGGCGGTCGAGGGCGGCCCTCTCCCCTTCGCCTTCGACAT
CCTGGCTACCAGCTTCATGTACGGCAGCAAAACCTTCATCAACCACACCCAGGGCATCCCCGACTTCTTT
AAGCAGTCCTTCCCCGAGGGCTTCACATGGGAGAGAGTCACCACATACGAAGACGGGGGCGTGCTGACCG
CTACCCAGGACACCAGCCTCCAGGACGGCTGCCTCATCTACAACGTCAAGATCAGAGGGGTGAACTTCCC
ATCCAACGGCCCTGTGATGCAGAAGAAAACACTCGGCTGGGAGGCCTCCACCGAGACCCTGTACCCCGCT
GACGGCGGCCTGGAAGGCAGAGCCGACATGGCCCTGAAGCTCGTGGGCGGGGGCCACCTGATCTGCAACT
TGAAGACCACATACAGATCCAAGAAACCCGCTAAGAACCTCAAGATGCCCGGCGTCTACTATGTGGACAG
AAGACTGGAAAGAATCAAGGAGGCCGACAAAGAGACCTACGTCGAGCAGCACGAGGTGGCTGTGGCCAGA
TACTGCGACCTCCCTAGCAAACTGGGGCACAGAGTTTAAAGCCACCATGGAGATCTCGAGACTAGTAATT
AAGTCTCAGCCACCGTTAACTGAACATGTCAAAACCTGTGGAGACTGTTGAGATTTGATGTTCTGAAAAG
ATAAAGCCTATAAATAAAATGTTGCCCAAATTTCCTGCCTGATGTTTTTCTTTGTCTTTGCTACATGGCT
TTGCTGCTCGGATCGGCTCACTCTGTGTATGCCACGTTCACTTTGTACTCTCCTTCTCACGGTAGGTTTA
TTATTTTTAGATGTGCAGTTAGTTTCTGTGAAATAACACACCACACACTGATATTGTCTGTGCATTGACT
TGGTGAGTGCACATTGTTTTTGATCTTGACATATTTATATTTGATTGATCAGGTGAACTGTGTGAATCTA
AAGTGCTCCATACAGATGTTCTGCATTGAAAATATTCTCATTTTATTAGTGGAAGTGAGTGTATGCCAGC
GGCCGCGGTACCCTGCAGTCTAGACATTTCAGTTGACGAAGACAAACAAAGTTCTGTTGTGACTATGGGG
GGGGGGGGCGCCTGGGGATGGTCTCGCCCGGGGAGTAATTCAGGGTAGAACCGCCACTGCCTTTAGCGAC
ATTCACTGGCCGTCGTTTTACAACGTCGTGACTGGGAAAACCCTGGCGTTACCCAACTTAATCGCCTTGC
AGCACATCCCCCTTTCGCCAGCTGGCGTAATAGCGAAGAGGCCCGCACCGATCGCCCTTCCCAACAGTTG
CGCAGCCTGAATGGCGAATGGCGCCTGATGCGGTATTTTCTCCTTACGCATCTGTGCGGTATTTCACACC
GCATATGGTGCACTCTCAGTACAATCTGCTCTGATGCCGCATAGTTAAGCCAGCCCCGACACCCGCCAAC
ACCCGCTGACGCGCCCTGACGGGCTTGTCTGCTCCCGGCATCCGCTTACAGACAAGCTGTGACCGTCTCC
GGGAGCTGCATGTGTCAGAGGTTTTCACCGTCATCACCGAAACGCGCGAGACGAAAGGGCCTCGTGATAC
GCCTATTTTTATAGGTTAATGTCATGATAATAATGGTTTCTTAGACGTCAGGTGGCACTTTTCGGGGAAA
TGTGCGCGGAACCCCTATTTGTTTATTTTTCTAAATACATTCAAATATGTATCCGCTCATGAGACAATAA
CCCTGATAAATGCTTCAATAATATTGAAAAAGGAAGAGTATGAGTATTCAACATTTCCGTGTCGCCCTTA
TTCCCTTTTTTGCGGCATTTTGCCTTCCTGTTTTTGCTCACCCAGAAACGCTGGTGAAAGTAAAAGATGC
TGAAGATCAGTTGGGTGCACGAGTGGGTTACATCGAACTGGATCTCAACAGCGGTAAGATCCTTGAGAGT
TTTCGCCCCGAAGAACGTTTTCCAATGATGAGCACTTTTAAAGTTCTGCTATGTGGCGCGGTATTATCCC
GTATTGACGCCGGGCAAGAGCAACTCGGTCGCCGCATACACTATTCTCAGAATGACTTGGTTGAGTACTC
ACCAGTCACAGAAAAGCATCTTACGGATGGCATGACAGTAAGAGAATTATGCAGTGCTGCCATAACCATG
AGTGATAACACTGCGGCCAACTTACTTCTGACAACGATCGGAGGACCGAAGGAGCTAACCGCTTTTTTGC
ACAACATGGGGGATCATGTAACTCGCCTTGATCGTTGGGAACCGGAGCTGAATGAAGCCATACCAAACGA
CGAGCGTGACACCACGATGCCTGTAGCAATGGCAACAACGTTGCGCAAACTATTAACTGGCGAACTACTT
ACTCTAGCTTCCCGGCAACAATTAATAGACTGGATGGAGGCGGATAAAGTTGCAGGACCACTTCTGCGCT
CGGCCCTTCCGGCTGGCTGGTTTATTGCTGATAAATCTGGAGCCGGTGAGCGTGGGTCTCGCGGTATCAT
TGCAGCACTGGGGCCAGATGGTAAGCCCTCCCGTATCGTAGTTATCTACACGACGGGGAGTCAGGCAACT
ATGGATGAACGAAATAGACAGATCGCTGAGATAGGTGCCTCACTGATTAAGCATTGGTAACTGTCAGACC
AAGTTTACTCATATATACTTTAGATTGATTTAAAACTTCATTTTTAATTTAAAAGGATCTAGGTGAAGAT
CCTTTTTGATAATCTCATGACCAAAATCCCTTAACGTGAGTTTTCGTTCCACTGAGCGTCAGACCCCGTA
GAAAAGATCAAAGGATCTTCTTGAGATCCTTTTTTTCTGCGCGTAATCTGCTGCTTGCAAACAAAAAAAC
CACCGCTACCAGCGGTGGTTTGTTTGCCGGATCAAGAGCTACCAACTCTTTTTCCGAAGGTAACTGGCTT
CAGCAGAGCGCAGATACCAAATACTGTTCTTCTAGTGTAGCCGTAGTTAGGCCACCACTTCAAGAACTCT
GTAGCACCGCCTACATACCTCGCTCTGCTAATCCTGTTACCAGTGGCTGCTGCCAGTGGCGATAAGTCGT
GTCTTACCGGGTTGGACTCAAGACGATAGTTACCGGATAAGGCGCAGCGGTCGGGCTGAACGGGGGGTTC
GTGCACACAGCCCAGCTTGGAGCGAACGACCTACACCGAACTGAGATACCTACAGCGTGAGCTATGAGAA
AGCGCCACGCTTCCCGAAGGGAGAAAGGCGGACAGGTATCCGGTAAGCGGCAGGGTCGGAACAGGAGAGC
GCACGAGGGAGCTTCCAGGGGGAAACGCCTGGTATCTTTATAGTCCTGTCGGGTTTCGCCACCTCTGACT
TGAGCGTCGATTTTTGTGATGCTCGTCAGGGGGGCGGAGCCTATGGAAAAACGCCAGCAACGCGGCCTTT
TTACGGTTCCTGGCCTTTTGCTGGCCTTTTGCTCACATGTTCTTTCCTGCGTTATCCCCTGATTCTGTGG
ATAACCGTATTACCGCCTTTGAGTGAGCTGATACCGCTCGCCGCAGCCGAACGACCGAGCGCAGCGAGTC
AGTGAGCGAGGAAGCGGAAGAGCGCCCAATACGCAAACCGCCTCTCCCCGCGCGTTGGCCGATTCATTAA
TGCAGCTGGCACGACAGGTTTCCCGACTGGAAAGCGGGCAGTGAGCGCAACGCAATTAATGTGAGTTAGC
TCACTCATTAGGCACCCCAGGCTTTACACTTTATGCTTCCGGCTCGTATGTTGTGTGGAATTGTGAGCGG
ATAACAATTTCACACAGGAAACAGCTATGACCATGATTACGCCAAGCTTGCATGGTCCCTTTAGCCAGTA
GCGGTTCTAGGCACGGGCCGTCCGGGCGGTGGCCTGGGGCGGAAAACTGAAGGGGGGCGGCACCGGCGGC
TCAGCCCTTGTAATATATTATATGCACCACTATTGGTTTACTTATGTCACAGTTTGTAAGTTTGTAACAG
CCTGAACCTGGATCAGCTTAGGCCTTCAGTAAGTCTCTCAGCGTTTCTCCAGCCTCGGTCATTCAGTAAG
ACGAGTTTCCTGCTCTCGGCGTCTTTTGTTCTGGTCTTCAAGGAGGGGGGAAATGTTCTGCGCATGCCTG
TGGGGGAGGGAGAAGGACACGTCACTGAAAACGTCCCTGCATCACACCGAGACACCCAATCACTCAAGCC
AAGACCAGATAATTTTGCATATGCTTTACAGTTTGAAAATTACCACGGTAATCCCTCACACAAACTCTGG
ATTTGAGATCCTTCAGGTTTTATCAGTTTGCAGGTTTATGTCACCATGATATAGGGTCAGACTTGATCTA
AGGGAGCTGAATAAGTGGTTTAGTCACTCACCACCTCCCAAAAACATACCCAGAAGTCCCTGGTATATAT
AGCTCTCCCTCCAGCTCTTGGTTCGGGGTATCTGGGCTCCTGATGTTTAAGAGCTATGCTGGAAACAGCA
TAGCAAGTTTAAATAAGGCTAGTCCGTTATCAACTTGAAAAAGTGGCACCGAGTCGGTGCTTTTTTAGTC
ATCTCATTACCCTCCACGTGTCTGTCTGGGTTTTCATGGGCTCTGCTCTAGTGAGAGCAGCTTCCTTTTG
TCGGAGTGTTTTGTGCTCTTATCCAAGGCAGGGGGGATCTGCGCATGCCTGTGGGGGGAGGAGAAGGACA
CGTGAACAAAAGCTCCTCGATGTCACACAGGAAGTTCAGGAACTCATCCAATCACTCTAAAGAAACGGCC
TGTTTCCTTCGCATACGCTTACAGCTCCAAAACTCTACGGTAAACCTACATAAACTGCTGGTTTTCAAAT
TTTAAAGAATTTAAGGGTTTACAGGTTTACTACTACACAGTGATTTACTGACACATGTAAGTGTAAATGA
GTTGAATAAGTAAGTAAGCCATATACCACACATGAAACACATACCCAGAAGTCACTGGTATATATAGCCG
TCCTCCAGACTCCCAGTTCGGGAGATAGTGGAGGTTCAGGTTTAAGAGCTATGCTGGAAACAGCATAGCA
AGTTTAAATAAGGCTAGTCCGTTATCAACTTGAAAAAGTGGCACCGAGTCGGTGCTTTTTTTAAACCAAA
TCCAATCCGAGAGTCTGTGAATGTTTCGATGGGCCGTTTGCTGGCGTCTGAGCATGTTGTCCTCTGGTCT
GCGGCGGGGGAAGGTCCGCGCATGCCTGTGGGGGAAGGCGAAGGACACGAGGACAAAAGATCAGTTACGT
CACAGAAGAACTCATCCAATCACACAAGCCTAAAACCAGCTTCCTCTGCATATGCTTTACAGTTCAAAAA
TACTACGGTAAACCTCTACAAAACTGCTGGTTTCAAACTTTGAAGGTTTTAAGCGTTTGCAGGTTTGCCC
CGAAGAGGTTTACTGTCATGTTTGAGGTAAATGAGTTGAATAAGTAGGTTTATCCACTTACCACATGGCA
GAAACATACCCAGAAGTCCCGGGTTTATATAGCAGTTCTCCAGGCTCCTAGTTCGGTTCTGGACGGTTAC
GTGGGTTTAAGAGCTATGCTGGAAACAGCATAGCAAGTTTAAATAAGGCTAGTCCGTTATCAACTTGAAA
AAGTGGCACCGAGTCGGTGCTTTTTTTAAACCTGACTCCAAATCAGCAGACTTAACATTCTTTAAAATGA
TTGATTCAATAGTGATAAAAATCAGGCATAGCCAGTTGTAACTTTAGATAAATTACAGAAAATGTCAAAT
ACAGAGAACCGATTCTTTTTTATGATACATCCAAGCACACATTTAACACAATCCAGGCAAACCCCGAATT
TCACAGTCACAAGCACTGTTTGTACAAGAGCTTTGCCTAAGGACACACAGTCTCTATAAGTCCAGGTCGT
TGGTTTCACTCTTATTTTAAACATGTGACATTTTTCCTGCCATCCTGTCTTAGGCTGCTGTTTGCTTCAT
TCCATGTCACATTAATTTCCTCAGTAGCACCTTTTACACACACAGCCAATCTTTTCCAGAAAATTCAATT
GCTTTGAAAAGATAATGTGTGAACAAATCCATTTAGAAAAGGAAAATTAAGAATTTGTAAAATCATCTGT
AAATTGTTGGCATTCTTCTGTATATGAACATCACATCATTTACAGGTAAAGGTCTGGTCATTAATTATAT
GACAATTTACTGGTATTATTTTGTGAAAGGGGCTATTTTCAATGCATTCATCCATCCTTTTCATCCCCCA
AATCTCTCATTCATGTCCCCCTCCCCATCTGCACACTTTATCTCATTTTCCACCCTGCTGGAATCTGAGC
ACTTGTGCAGTTATCAGGGCTCCTGTATTTAGGAGGCTCTGGGTGTCCATGTAGGGGACGAACAGAAACA
CTGCAGACCTTTATAGAAGAACAAATGATAAGAGTCCTCATACATAAAGACTCCATTAGAAACGTCAGTG
ACCCAGGAGCCCAGACCAACAGCAAAGCAG
